Addgene plasmid #63365: pFusX3-20
Purpose: Encodes RVD positions 7-9 in TALEN assembly
Depositing lab: Stephen Ekker. Depositing organization: Mayo Foundation for Medical Education and Research. Publication: FusX: A rapid one-step TALE assembly system for genome science. Ma AC, McNulty MS, Tanya PL, Jarryd CM, Martinez-Galvez G, Argue DP, Lee HB, Urban MD, Bullard CE, Blackburn PR, Man TK, Clark KJ, Ekker SC. Hum Gene Ther. 2016 Jun;27(6):451-63. doi: 10.1089/hum.2015.172 PubMed 26854857.
Backbone
  Vector backbone: FusX3
  Backbone size w/o insert (bp): 3015
  Vector type: TALEN
Growth in bacteria
  Bacterial resistance: Spectinomycin, 50 μg/mL
  Growth temperature: 37°C
  Growth strain: DH5alpha
  Copy number: High Copy
Gene/Insert
  Gene/Insert name: HD NI NG (alt name: X3_CAT)
  Species: Synthetic
  Mutation: none
  Cloning method: Restriction Enzyme; 5′ cloning site BsaI (destroyed during cloning); 3′ cloning site BsaI (destroyed during cloning)
  Sequencing primers: 5′ pCR8_F1; 3′ pCR8_R1
Terms and licenses: Academic/Nonprofit Terms; Industry Terms: Not Available to Industry
How to cite: pFusX3-20 was a gift from Stephen Ekker (Addgene plasmid # 63365 ; http://n2t.net/addgene:63365 ; RRID:Addgene_63365)
