[The description below was written by a language model from this plasmid's Addgene catalogue record.]
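Description:
pFusX3-20 is a bacterial library plasmid from the FusX TALE assembly system, a rapid one-step method for building custom TAL effector repeat arrays such as those used in TALENs. It is built on the FusX3 backbone (about 3.0 kb without insert), is maintained at high copy in standard E. coli cloning strains, and is selected with spectinomycin. The record does not name the origin of replication or list other backbone features, and no feature table is provided, so details beyond the catalogue fields cannot be confirmed.

The insert is a synthetic, pre-assembled trimer of TALE repeats carrying the repeat-variable diresidues HD, NI and NG. Under the standard TALE recognition code these specify C, A and T respectively, which matches the alternative insert name X3_CAT. This trimer is designated to occupy RVD positions 7–9 of the final array, so the plasmid is one member of a position-specific set in which each clone represents one possible three-base combination. The trimer was cloned through BsaI sites that were destroyed in the process, consistent with Golden Gate-style type IIS assembly, in which cutting outside the recognition site yields defined overhangs and seamless, ordered joining of fragments.

In use, a plasmid of this kind is chosen according to the target DNA sequence and combined with the corresponding clones for the other positions, so that a full-length repeat array is assembled into a receiver vector in a single reaction. The plasmid has no stated expression function of its own; it is a modular building block for genome-editing reagents.
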