>Addgene plasmid #63365 | pFusX3-20 | depositor partial sequence | sequence record 105248 | pFusX3_CAT
AGTCTTAAGCGTCTCCATGGCCTGACCCCGGACCAAGTGGTGGCTATCGCCAGCCACGATGGCGGCAAGC
AAGCGCTCGAAACGGTGCAGCGGCTGTTGCCGGTGCTGTGCCAGGACCATGGCCTCACACCCGATCAGGT
CGTGGCTATCGCCAGCAACATTGGCGGCAAGCAAGCGCTCGAAACGGTGCAGCGGCTGTTGCCGGTGCTG
TGCCAGGACCATGGCCTGACCCCGGACCAAGTGGTGGCTATCGCCAGCAACGGTGGCGGCAAGCAAGCGC
TCGAAACGGTGCAGCGGCTGTTGCCGGTGCTGTGCCAGGACCATGGCCTGCGAGACGTC
