>Addgene plasmid #63365 | pFusX3-20 | depositor partial sequence | sequence record 105249 | FusX3
CGTCTCCATGGCCTGACCCCGGACCAAGTGGTGGCTATCGAGACCGGCGCCGCTACGGGCGCGTCCCATT
CGCCATTCAGGCTGCGCAACTGTTGGGAAGGGCGATCGGTGCGGGCTCTTCGCTATTACGCCAGCTGGCG
AAAGGGGGATGTGCTGCAAGGCGATTAAGTTGGGAACGCCAGGGTTTTCCCAGTCACGACGTTGTAAAAC
GACGGCCAGTGAGCGCGCGTAATCGACTCACTATAGGGCGAATTGGGTACCGGGCCCCCCCTCGAGGTCC
TCCAGCTTTTGTTCCCTTTAGTGAGGGTTAATTGCGCGCTTGGCGTAATCATGGTCATAGCTGTTTCCTG
TGTGAAATTGTTATCCGCTCACAATTCCACACAACATACGAGCCGGAAGCATAAAGTGTAAAGCCTGGGG
TGCCTAATGAGTGAGCTAACTCACATTAATTGCGTTGCGCTCACTGCCCGCTTTCCACCGGTGGTCTCTG
GCGGCAAGCAAGCGCTCGAAACGGTGCAGCGGCTGTTGCCGGTGCTGTGCCAGGACCATGGCCTGCGAGA
CGTCTAGACCAGCCAGGACAGAAATGCCTCGACTTCGCTGCTACCCAAGGTTGCCGGGTGACGCACACCG
TGGAAACGGATGAAGGCACGAACCCAGTGGACATAAGCCTGTTCGGTTCGTAAGCTGTAATGCAAGTAGC
GTATGCGCTCACGCAACTGGTCCAGAACCTTGACCGAACGCAGCGGTGGTAACGGCGCAGTGGCGGTTTT
CATGGCTTGTTATGACTGTTTTTTTGGGGTACAGTCTATGCCTCGGGCATCCAAGCAGCAAGCGCGTTAC
GCCGTGGGTCGATGTTTGATGTTATGGAGCAGCAACGATGTTACGCAGCAGGGCAGTCGCCCTAAAACAA
AGTTAAACATTATGAGGGAAGCGGTGATCGCCGAAGTATCGACTCAACTATCAGAGGTAGTTGGCGTCAT
CGAGCGCCATCTCGAACCGACGTTGCTGGCCGTACATTTGTACGGCTCCGCAGTGGATGGCGGCCTGAAG
CCACACAGTGATATTGATTTGCTGGTTACGGTGACCGTAAGGCTTGATGAAACAACGCGGCGAGCTTTGA
TCAACGACCTTTTGGAAACTTCGGCTTCCCCTGGAGAGAGCGAGATTCTCCGCGCTGTAGAAGTCACCAT
TGTTGTGCACGACGACATCATTCCGTGGCGTTATCCAGCTAAGCGCGAACTGCAATTTGGAGAATGGCAG
CGCAATGACATTCTTGCAGGTATCTTCGAGCCAGCCACGATCGACATTGATCTGGCTATCTTGCTGACAA
AAGCAAGAGAACATAGCGTTGCCTTGGTAGGTCCAGCGGCGGAGGAACTCTTTGATCCGGTTCCTGAACA
GGATCTATTTGAGGCGCTAAATGAAACCTTAACGCTATGGAACTCGCCGCCCGACTGGGCTGGCGATGAG
CGAAATGTAGTGCTTACGTTGTCCCGCATTTGGTACAGCGCAGTAACCGGCAAAATCGCGCCGAAGGATG
TCGCTGCCGACTGGGCAATGGAGCGCCTGCCGGCCCAGTATCAGCCCGTCATACTTGAAGCTAGACAGGC
TTATCTTGGACAAGAAGAAGATCGCTTGGCCTCGCGCGCAGATCAGTTGGAAGAATTTGTCCACTACGTG
AAAGGCGAGATCACCAAGGTAGTCGGCAAATAACCCTCGAGCCACCCATGACCAAAATCCCTTAACGTGA
GTTACGCGTCGTTCCACTGAGCGTCAGACCCCGTAGAAAAGATCAAAGGATCTTCTTGAGATCCTTTTTT
TCTGCGCGTAATCTGCTGCTTGCAAACAAAAAAACCACCGCTACCAGCGGTGGTTTGTTTGCCGGATCAA
GAGCTACCAACTCTTTTTCCGAAGGTAACTGGCTTCAGCAGAGCGCAGATACCAAATACTGTCCTTCTAG
TGTAGCCGTAGTTAGGCCACCACTTCAAGAACTCTGTAGCACCGCCTACATACCTCGCTCTGCTAATCCT
GTTACCAGTGGCTGCTGCCAGTGGCGATAAGTCGTGTCTTACCGGGTTGGACTCAAGACGATAGTTACCG
GATAAGGCGCAGCGGTCGGGCTGAACGGGGGGTTCGTGCACACAGCCCAGCTTGGAGCGAACGACCTACA
CCGAACTGAGATACCTACAGCGTGAGCATTGAGAAAGCGCCACGCTTCCCGAAGGGAGAAAGGCGGACAG
GTATCCGGTAAGCGGCAGGGTCGGAACAGGAGAGCGCACGAGGGAGCTTCCAGGGGGAAACGCCTGGTAT
CTTTATAGTCCTGTCGGGTTTCGCCACCTCTGACTTGAGCGTCGATTTTTGTGATGCTCGTCAGGGGGGC
GGAGCCTATGGAAAAACGCCAGCAACGCGGCCTTTTTACGGTTCCTGGCCTTTTGCTGGCCTTTTGCTCA
CATGTTCTTTCCTGCGTTATCCCCTGATTCTGTGGATAACCGTATTACCGCCTTTGAGTGAGCTGATACC
GCTCGCCGCAGCCGAACGACCGAGCGCAGCGAGTCAGTGAGCGAGGAAGCGGAAGAGCGCCCAATACGCA
AACCGCCTCTCCCCGCGCGTTGGCCGATTCATTAATGCAGCTGGCACGACAGGTTTCCCGACTGGAAAGC
GGGCAGTGAGCGCAACGCAATTAATACGCGTACCGCTAGCCAGGAAGAGTTTGTAGAAACGCAAAAAGGC
CATCCGTCAGGATGGCCTTCTGCTTAGTTTGATGCCTGGCAGTTTATGGCGGGCGTCCTGCCCGCCACCC
TCCGGGCCGTTGCTTCACAACGTTCAAATCCGCTCCCGGCGGATTTGTCCTACTCAGGAGAGCGTTCACC
GACAAACAACAGATAAAACGAAAGGCCCAGTCTTCCGACTGAGCCTTTCGTTTTATTTGATGCCTGGCAG
TTCCCTACTCTCGCGTTAACGCTAGCATGGATGTTTTCCCAGTCACGACGTTGTAAAACGACGGCCAGTC
TTAAG
