>Addgene plasmid #63365 | pFusX3-20 | addgene partial sequence | sequence record 115471 | pCR8_R1 5'-cgaaccgaacaggcttatgt-3'
GTCACCCGGCAACCTTGGGTAGCAGCGAAGTCGAGGCATTTCTGTCCTGGCTGGTCTAGACGTCTCGCAG
GCCATGGTCCTGGCACAGCACCGGCAACAGCCGCTGCACCGTTTCGAGCGCTTGCTTGCCGCCACCGTTG
CTGGCGATAGCCACCACTTGGTCCGGGGTCAGGCCATGGTCCTGGCACAGCACCGGCAACAGCCGCTGCA
CCGTTTCGAGCGCTTGCTTGCCGCCAATGTTGCTGGCGATAGCCACGACCTGATCGGGTGTGAGGCCATG
GTCCTGGCACAGCACCGGCAACAGCCGCTGCACCGTTTCGAGCGCTTGCTTGCCGCCATCGTGGCTGGCG
ATAGCCACCACTTGGTCCGGGGTCAGGCCATGGAGACGCTTAAGACTGGCCGTCGTTTTACAACGTCGTG
ACTGGGAAAACATCCATGCTAGCGTTAACGCGAGAGTAGGGAACTGCCAGGCATCAAATAAAACGAAAGG
CTCAGTCGGAAGACTGGGCCTTTCGTTTTATCTGTTGTTTGTCGGTGAACGCTCTCCTGAGTAGGACAAA
TCCGCCGGGAGCGGATTTGAACGTTGTGAAGCAACGGCCCGGAGGGTGGCGGGCAGGACGCCCGCCATAA
ACTGCCAGGCATCAAACT
